>Addgene plasmid #61448 | pFF706 | depositor full sequence | sequence record 100018 | pFF706 sequence 8509 bps
ACCGAGCGCAGCGAGTCAGTGAGCGAGGAAGCGGAAGAGCGCCTGATGCGGTATTTTCTCCTTACGCATC
TGTGCGGTATTTCACACCGCATATATGGTGCACTCTCAGTACAATCTGCTCTGATGCCGCATAGTTAAGC
CAGTATACACTCCGCTATCGCTACGTGACTGGGTCATGGCTGCGCCCCGACACCCGCCAACACCCGCTGA
CGCGCCCTGACGGGCTTGTCTGCTCCCGGCATCCGCTTACAGACAAGCTGTGACCGTCTCCGGGAGCTGC
ATGTGTCAGAGGTTTTCACCGTCATCACCGAAACGCGCGAGGCAGCTGCGGTAAAGCTCATCAGCGTGGT
CGTGAAGCGATTCACAGATGTCTGCCTGTTCATCCGCGTCCAGCTCGTTGAGTTTCTCCAGAAGCGTTAA
TGTCTGGCTTCTGATAAAGCGGGCCATGTTAAGGGCGGTTTTTTCCTGTTTGGTCACTGATGCCTCCGTG
TAAGGGGGATTTCTGTTCATGGGGGTAATGATACCGATGAAACGAGAGAGGATGCTCACGATACGGGTTA
CTGATGATGAACATGCCCGGTTACTGGAACGTTGTGAGGGTAAACAACTGGCGGTATGGATGCGGCGGGA
CCAGAGAAAAATCACTCAGGGTCAATGCCAGCGCTTCGTTAATACAGATGTAGGTGTTCCACAGGGTAGC
CAGCAGCATCCTGCGATGCAGATCCGGAACATAATGGTGCAGGGCGCTGACTTCCGCGTTTCCAGACTTT
ACGAAACACGGAAACCGAAGACCATTCATGTTGTTGCTCAGGTCGCAGACGTTTTGCAGCAGCAGTCGCT
TCACGTTCGCTCGCGTATCGGTGATTCATTCTGCTAACCAGTAAGGCAACCCCGCCAGCCTAGCCGGGTC
CTCAACGACAGGAGCACGATCATGCGCACCCGTGGGGCCGCCATGCCGGCGATAATGGCCTGCTTCTCGC
CGAAACGTTTGGTGGCGGGACCAGTGACGAAGGCTTGAGCGAGGGCGTGCAAGATTCCGAATACCGCAAG
CGACAGGCCGATCATCGTCGCGCTCCAGCGAAAGCGGTCCTCGCCGAAAATGACCCAGAGCGCTGCCGGC
ACCTGTCCTACGAGTTGCATGATAAAGAAGACAGTCATAAGTGCGGCGACGATAGTCATGCCCCGCGCCC
ACCGGAAGGAGCTGACTGGGTTGAAGGCTCTCAAGGGCATCGGTCGAGATCCCGGTGCCTAATGAGTGAG
CTAACTTACATCAATTGTCAATCGTTGAGCATGCCGGCGCGCATCGCGAGGCGAACCAGCTCCGAAAGGC
TGTTGGCCTGCATCTTGGTCATGACGTTGGCCCGATACACCTCGATGGTGCGCGGGCTGATGTCGTACTC
GCGGGCGATCAGCTTGTTGGAAAGGCCGGCGATCAGCCCTTCCATGACCTGGCGCTCCCTGGGGCTCAAC
GAGGCGACGCGGGCGGCGATATCCTGCGCGACGGCCTCGCTCTTGGCGGCCGGCTCGGCCTGGCGGATCG
CCGATTCGATCATGGCGGTGAGGCGGTCGTCCTCGAAAGGCTTTTCCAGAAAGTCCACCGCCCCTAACTT
CATCGCCTCGACCGCGAGCGGCACGTCGCCGTGACCGGTCATGATGAGGATCGGAAAGGGGCTTTGCTGC
GCCTTCATCCGCTTCAACAGCTCGATGCCGTCAAGGCCCGGCATGCGCACGTCGGAGACGACGCAGCCGA
AGGAGAGACCCGGCAGGGCGTCGAGAAAGGCTTGCGCGTCGTCAAACAGCGTGACGCCGAAGCCGGCAGA
ATCCAGCAGGAAATTCAGCGAATCCCGCATCGCCGCGTCGTCGTCGATGACGTAGATATGTCCCTTGGTC
GTCATGCTAGACCTCCTATCATCTCGTCGGCTGCCGGGAGGGTGAAGCGGAAGGTCGCCCCGCCCGATGC
GTTGCTCTCGGCCCACATGCGCCCGCCGTGAGCTTCGATGATCGAGCGGCTGATGGACAGTCCCACGCCC
ATGCCGGTGTCCTTGGTGGTGAAGAAAGTCTGAAACAGGTTCGGAATGACGTCGTCCTGGAAACCGCTGC
CGGTGTCGGACACTTCGACCTCGATCATGTCGTCGGCGGCGGGGGTGTTGGTGACGACGAGCTCGCGTCG
CTGCGACTGAGCCATCGCTTCCAGCGCGTTGCGGAACAGGTTGACCAGGACCTGCTGGATCTGCACCCGG
TCGGCGAGAACGAGATCGGCGCCCGGATCGAGACTGAAGCGGAGCTGCACGTTCTGCTCGCGCGCGCCGG
CAAGCCCGAGCGCGCCGGCCTCCTCGATCAGCTTGGAGAGACTCTCGACCCGCTTCTCCGATTCGCCGCG
GGCAACGAAGTCGCGCAGGCGCCGGATGATCTGGCCGGCGCGCAGCGCCTGCTCGGCGGCGCGGTCCAGG
GCGCTTTCGACCTTCGGTGTGTTCGGATCACTGCTGCCGGCAAGCAGCCGCCGCGAGCCCTTCATGTAGT
TGCTGATCGCCGCCAGCGGCTGGTTGAGCTCGTGCGCGAGCGCGGACGCCATTTCGCCCATGGCGCTCAG
CCTGGAGACGTGGACGAGCTCGGATTGCAGTTCCTGGAGGCGCGCCTGGGTCTGCTGGTGCTCGGTGATA
TCATTCTGAATACCGACAAAATACGTTTTATCCTCTATTTCCATTGGATCAATATTTAATTCATTCCAGA
ACATCGTTCCGTCTTTTTTGTAGTTTTGGATCTGAACGGTGACCGGTTCTTTATTTTGTAAAGCGGTTCT
GATGTTGTCCACTTCTGCAGGATCTGTGTGTTTCCCCTGTAAGAAGCGACAGTTCTTTCCTAAAATTTCC
TCGGTCTCGTAGCCGGTCATTTGAACAAAGCCTTGATTTACGTAGACAATAGGATTATCTTCAAGTGCGG
GATCTGTAATTACCACACCGACTCGCACGTGATCAAGTGCTTTTTTGATGACTTCCAGCTGTCCTGGTAT
CCCAAATGATTGAAAACTAGCCATATTCACCACCCTCAATTGACTCTCTTCCGGGCGCTATCATGCCATA
CCGCGAAAGGTTTTGCACCATTCGATGGTGTCCGGGATCTCGACGCTCTCCCTTATGCGACTCCTGCATT
AGGAAGCAGCCCAGTAGTAGGTTGAGGCCGTTGAGCACCGCCGCCGCAAGGAATGGTGCATGCAAGGAGA
TGGCGCCCAACAGTCCCCCGGCCACGGGGCCTGCCACCATACCCACGCCGAAACAAGCGCTCATGAGCCC
GAAGTGGCGAGCCCGATCTTCCCCATCGGTGATGTCGGCGATATAGGCGCCAGCAACCGCACCTGTGGCG
CCGGTGATGCCGGCCACGATGCGTCCGGCGTAGAGGATCGAGATCTACGCCCGTGATCCTGATCACCGGC
TATCCGGACGAAAACATCTCGACCCGGGCCGCCGAGGCCGGCGTAAAAGACGTGGTTTTGAAGCCGCTTC
TCGACGAAAACCTGCTCAAGCGTATCCGCCGCGCCATCCAGGACCGGCCTCGGGCATGACCTACGGGGTT
CTACGTAAGGCACCCCCCTTAAGATATCGCTCGAAATTTTCGAACCTCCCGATACCGCGTACCAATGCGT
CATCACAACGGAGTCTAGAAAAGAGGAGAAATACTAGATGAGCACAAAAAAGAAA
[261 nt withheld, positions 3696-3956]
ATGCAGCCGTCACTTAGAAGTGAGTATGAGTACCCTGTTTTTTCTCATGTTCAGGCAGGGATGTTCTCAC
CTGAGCTTAGAACCTTTACCAAAGGTGATGCGGAGAGATGGGTAAGCACAACCAAAAAAGCCAGTGATTC
TGCATTCTGGCTTGAGGTTGAAGGTAATTCCATGACCGCACCAACAGGCTCCAAGCCGAGCTTTCCTGAC
GGAATGTTAATTCTCGTTGACCCTGAGCAGGCTGTTGAGCCAGGTGATTTCTGCATAGCCAGACTTGGGG
GTGATGAGTTTACCTTCAAGAAACTGATCAGGGATAGCGGTCAGGTGTTTTTACAACCACTAAACCCACA
GTACCCAATGATCCCATGCAATGAGAGTTGTTCCGTTGTGGGGAAAGTTATCGCTAGTCAGTGGCCTGAA
GAGACGTTTGGCGCTGCAAACGACGAAAACTACGCTTTAGTAGCTTAATAACGCTGATAGTGCTAGTGTA
GATCGCTACTAGAGCCAGGCATCAAATAAAACGAAAGGCTCAGTCGAAAGACTGGGCCTTTCGTTTTATC
TGTTGTTTGTCGGTGAACGCTCTCTACTAGAGTCACACTGGCTCACCTTCGGGTGGGCCTTTCTGCGTTT
ATATACTAGAGTAACACCGTGCGTGTTGACTATTTTACCTCTGGCGGTGATAATGGTTGCTTAATTAAAT
GCGCACCCTTAGCGAGAGGTTTATCATTAAGGTCAACCTCTGGATGTTGTTTCGGCATCCTGCATTGAAT
CTGAGTTACTGTCTGTTTTCCTGAATTCCGATAGATTGTCGCACCTGATTGCCCGACATTATCGCGGGCC
CATTTATACCCATATAAATCAGCATCCATGTTGGAATTCAGGAAACCCGTTTTTTCTGACGTAAGGGTGC
GCAACTTTCATGAAATCCGCTGAATATTTGAACACTTTTAGATTGAGAAATCTCGGCCTACCTGTCATGA
ACAATTTGCATGACATGTCTAAGGCGACTCGCATATCTGTTGAAACACTTCGGTTGTTAATCTATACAGC
TGATTTTCGCTATAGGATCTACACTGTAGAAAAGAAAGGCCCAGAGAAGAGAATGAGAACCATTTACCAA
CCTTCTCGAGAACTTAAAGCCTTACAAGGATGGGTTCTACGTAACATTTTAGATAAACTGTCGTCATCTC
CTTTTTCTATTGGATTTGAAAAGCACCAATCTATTTTGAATAATGCTACCCCGCATATTGGGGCAAACTT
TATACTGAATATTGATTTGGAGGATTTTTTCCCAAGTTTAACTGCTAACAAAGTTTTTGGAGTGTTCCAT
TCTCTTGGTTATAATCGACTAATATCTTCAGTTTTGACAAAAATATGTTGTTATAAAAATCTGCTACCAC
AAGGTGCTCCATCATCACCTAAATTAGCTAATCTAATATGTTCTAAACTTGATTATCGTATTCAGGGTTA
TGCAGGTAGTCGGGGCTTGATATATACGAGATATGCCGATGACCTCACCTTATCTGCACAGTCTATGAAA
AAGGTTGTTAAAGCACGTGATTTTTTATTTTCTATAATCCCAAGTGAAGGATTGGTTATTAACTCAAAAA
AAACTTGTATTAGTGGGCCTCGTAGTCAGAGGAAAGTTACAGGTTTAGTTATTTCACAAGAGAAAGTTGG
GATAGGTAGAGAAAAATATAAAGAAATTAGAGCAAAGATACATCATATATTTTGCGGTAAGTCTTCTGAG
ATAGAACACGTTAGGGGATGGTTGTCATTTATTTTAAGTGTGGATTCAAAAAGCCATAGGAGATTAATAA
CTTATATTAGCAAATTAGAAAAAAAATATGGAAAGAACCCTTTAAATAAAGCGAAGACCTAAGGATCCGG
TTGATATTGATTCAGAGGTATAAAACGAATGAGTACTGCACTCGCAACGCTGGCTGGGAAGCTGGCTGAA
CGTGTCGGCATGGATTCTGTCGACCCACAGGAACTGATCACCACTCTTCGCCAGACGGCATTTAAAGGTG
ATGCCAGCGATGCGCAGTTCATCGCATTACTGATCGTTGCCAACCAGTACGGCCTTAATCCGTGGACGAA
AGAAATTTACGCCTTTCCTGATAAGCAGAATGGCATCGTTCCGGTGGTGGGCGTTGATGGCTGGTCCCGC
ATCATCAATGAAAACCAGCAGTTTGATGGCATGGACTTTGAGCAGGACAATGAATCCTGTACATGCCGGA
TTTACCGCAAGGACCGTAATCATCCGATCTGCGTTACCGAATGGATGGATGAATGCCGCCGCGAACCATT
CAAAACTCGCGAAGGCAGAGAAATCACGGGGCCGTGGCAGTCGCATCCCAAACGGATGTTACGTCATAAA
GCCATGATTCAGTGTGCCCGTCTGGCCTTCGGATTTGCTGGTATCTATGACAAGGATGAAGCCGAGCGCA
TTGTCGAAAATACTGCATACACTGCAGAACGTCAGCCGGAACGCGACATCACTCCGGTTAACGATGAAAC
CATGCAGGAGATTAACACTCTGCTGATCGCCCTGGATAAAACATGGGATGACGACTTATTGCCGCTCTGT
TCCCAGATATTTCGCCGCGACATTCGTGCATCGTCAGAACTGACACAGGCCGAAGCAGTAAAAGCTCTTG
GATTCCTGAAACAGAAAGCCGCAGAGCAGAAGGTGGCAGCATGAACGCGTGCTAGAGGCATCAAATAAAA
CGAAAGGCTCAGTCGAAAGACTGGGCCTTTCGTTTTATCTGTTGTTTGTCGGTGAACGCTCTCCTGAGTA
GGACAAATCCGCCGCCCTAGACCTAGGCGTTCGGCTGCGGCGAGCGGTATCAGCTCACTCAAAGGCGGTA
ATACGGTTATCCACAGAATCAGGGGATAACGCAGGAAAGAACATGTGAGCAAAAGGCCAGCAAAAGGCCA
GGAACCGTAAAAAGGCCGCGTTGCTGGCGTTTTTCCATAGGCTCCGCCCCCCTGACGAGCATCACAAAAA
TCGACGCTCAAGTCAGAGGTGGCGAAACCCGACAGGACTATAAAGATACCAGGCGTTTCCCCCTGGAAGC
TCCCTCGTGCGCTCTCCTGTTCCGACCCTGCCGCTTACCGGATACCTGTCCGCCTTTCTCCCTTCGGGAA
GCGTGGCGCTTTCTCAATGCTCACGCTGTAGGTATCTCAGTTCGGTGTAGGTCGTTCGCTCCAAGCTGGG
CTGTGTGCACGAACCCCCCGTTCAGCCCGACCGCTGCGCCTTATCCGGTAACTATCGTCTTGAGTCCAAC
CCGGTAAGACACGACTTATCGCCACTGGCAGCAGCCACTGGTAACAGGATTAGCAGAGCGAGGTATGTAG
GCGGTGCTACAGAGTTCTTGAAGTGGTGGCCTAACTACGGCTACACTAGAAGGACAGTATTTGGTATCTG
CGCTCTGCTGAAGCCAGTTACCTTCGGAAAAAGAGTTGGTAGCTCTTGATCCGGCAAACAAACCACCGCT
GGTAGCGGTGGTTTTTTTGTTTGCAAGCAGCAGATTACGCGCAGAAAAAAAGGATCTCAAGAAGATCCTT
TGATCTTTTCTACGGGGTCTGACGCTCAGTGGAACGAAAACTCACGTTAAGGGATTTTGGTCATGACTAG
TGCTTGGATTCTCACCAATAAAAAACGCCCGGCGGCAACCGAGCGTTCTGAACAAATCCAGATGGAGTTC
TGAGGTCATTACTGGATCTATCAACAGGAGTCCAAGCGAGCTCGATATCAAATTACGCCCCGCCCTGCCA
CTCATCGCAGTACTGTTGTAATTCATTAAGCATTCTGCCGACATGGAAGCCATCACAGACGGCATGATGA
ACCTGAATCGCCAGCGGCATCAGCACCTTGTCGCCTTGCGTATAATATTTGCCCATGGTGAAAACGGGGG
CGAAGAAGTTGTCCATATTGGCCACGTTTAAATCAAAACTGGTGAAACTCACCCAGGGATTGGCTGAGAC
GAAAAACATATTCTCAATAAACCCTTTAGGGAAATAGGCCAGGTTTTCACCGTAACACGCCACATCTTGC
GAATATATGTGTAGAAACTGCCGGAAATCGTCGTGGTATTCACTCCAGAGCGATGAAAACGTTTCAGTTT
GCTCATGGAAAACGGTGTAACAAGGGTGAACACTATCCCATATCACCAGCTCACCGTCTTTCATTGCCAT
ACGGAATTCCGGATGAGCATTCATCAGGCGGGCAAGAATGTGAATAAAGGCCGGATAAAACTTGTGCTTA
TTTTTCTTTACGGTCTTTAAAAAGGCCGTAATATCCAGCTGAACGGTCTGGTTATAGGTACATTGAGCAA
CTGACTGAAATGCCTCAAAATGTTCTTTACGATGCCATTGGGATATATCAACGGTGGTATATCCAGTGAT
TTTTTTCTCCATTTTAGCTTCCTTAGCTCCTGAAAATCTCGATAACTCAAAAAATACGCCCGGTAGTGAT
CTTATTTCATTATGGTGAAAGTTGGAACCTCTTACGTGCCGATCAACGTCTCATTTTCGCCAGATATCGA
CGT
Features (pLannotate 1.2.2; 22 found; start..end, strand, type, name):
      1..37      +  rep_origin     RSF ori (fragment): Plasmids containing the RSF 1030 origin of replication can be propagated in E. coli cells that contain additional plasmids with compatible origins.
     42..184     -  misc_feature   bom: basis of mobility region from pBR322
    286..477     -  CDS            rop: Rop protein, which maintains plasmids at low copy number; rop
    494..874     +  CDS            YPB1_ECOLX: Protein predicted: Swiss-Prot protein existence level 4. From Escherichia coli.
    946..1237    -  CDS            TcR (fragment): tetracycline efflux protein; tet; confers resistance to tetracycline
   1281..1895    -  CDS            fixJ: FIXJ_BRADU - Protein inferred from homology: Swiss-Prot protein existence level 3. FixJ, when activated by FixL, induces the expression of both nifA, required for activation of classical nif and fix genes, and fixK, required for FixN activation. From Bradyrhizobium diazoefficiens (strain JCM 10833 / BCRC 13528 / IAM 13628 / NBRC 14792 / USDA 110).
   1913..2749    -  CDS            fixL (fragment): FIXL_BRADU - Experimental evidence at protein level: Swiss-Prot protein existence level 1. Putative oxygen sensor; modulates the activity of FixJ, a transcriptional activator of nitrogen fixation fixK gene. FixL probably acts as a kinase that phosphorylates FixJ. From Bradyrhizobium diazoefficiens (strain JCM 10833 / BCRC 13528 / IAM 13628 / NBRC 14792 / USDA 110).
   3035..3112    -  promoter       lacIq promoter: lacI (mutant); In the lacIq allele, a single base change in the promoter boosts expression of the lacI gene about 10-fold.
   3120..3399    -  CDS            TcR (fragment): tetracycline efflux protein; tet; confers resistance to tetracycline
   3678..4388    +  CDS            cI (sequence partly withheld): RPC1_LAMBD - Experimental evidence at protein level: Swiss-Prot protein existence level 1. Acts as a transcriptional repressor that allows virus to establish and maintain latency. Prevents both the viral DNA replication and the exit programs. Clamps the two operator OL (operator left made of OL1, OL2 and OL3 sites) and OR (operator right made of OR1, OR2 and OR3 sites) together by binding to them and arranging the intervening DNA in a loop. This step allows repression of lytic pR and pL promoters by binding to OL1, OL2, OR1 and OR2 simultaneously. The binding of cI on OR2 additionally activate
   4389..4421    +  CDS            ssrA tag (LVA): C-terminal peptide that mediates degradation in bacteria through the ClpXP and ClpAP proteases (McGinness et al., 2006) mutant LVA variant that confers accelerated degradation under some conditions (Andersen et al., 1998)
   4469..4540    +  terminator     rrnB T1 terminator: transcription terminator T1 from the E. coli rrnB gene
   4556..4583    +  terminator     T7Te terminator: phage T7 early transcription terminator
   4755..4834    -  CDS            KanR (fragment): aminoglycoside phosphotransferase; aph(3')-Ia; confers resistance to kanamycin
   4876..5835    +  CDS            RT86_ECOLX: Protein predicted: Swiss-Prot protein existence level 4. Participates in the synthesis of a msDNA (a branched RNA linked by a 2',5'-phosphodiester linkage to a single-stranded DNA) of unknown function. The retron transcript serves as primer and template to the reaction, and codes for the RT. From Escherichia coli.
   5845..5869    +  CDS            Gam (fragment): inhibitor of the host RecBCD nuclease in the λ Red system; gam; protects the double-stranded DNA substrate for recombination
   5875..6660    +  CDS            Beta: single-stranded DNA binding recombinase in the λ Red system; bet; mediates pairing of a single-stranded DNA with a complementary target
   6678..6764    +  terminator     rrnB T1 terminator: Escherichia coli rrnB; transcription terminator T1 from the E. coli rrnB gene
   6928..7516    -  rep_origin     ori: high-copy-number ColE1/pMB1/pBR322/pUC origin of replication
   7604..7698    -  terminator     lambda t0 terminator: transcription terminator from phage lambda
   7719..8378    -  CDS            CmR: chloramphenicol acetyltransferase; cat; confers resistance to chloramphenicol
   8379..8481    -  promoter       cat promoter: promoter of the E. coli cat gene encoding chloramphenicol acetyltransferase
