[The description below was written by a language model from this plasmid's Addgene catalogue record and pLannotate feature annotations shown in this document.]
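Description:
pFF706 is a high-copy synthetic-biology plasmid for E. coli, built on the pZE32 backbone, that places the SCRIBE_kanR(ON) genome-writing cassette under light control. It replicates from a ColE1/pMB1-type origin and is selected with chloramphenicol through a cat gene driven by its own promoter and followed by the lambda t0 terminator. The annotation also picks up backbone remnants that appear to have been carried over with the light-sensing module, including bom, rop, an RSF ori fragment and two tetracycline-resistance fragments. None of these is listed as a functional marker.

The regulatory half of the plasmid corresponds to the pDawn system named as the promoter. A lacIq promoter lies upstream of a fixL-derived histidine kinase fragment and the response regulator fixJ from Bradyrhizobium. In pDawn the FixL kinase portion is fused to a light-sensing domain, though the feature table does not annotate that domain. This two-component pair controls expression of lambda cI repressor carrying an LVA ssrA degradation tag, which ends at the rrnB T1 and T7Te terminators. cI acts as an inverter, so illumination relieves repression of the output promoter.

The output is the SCRIBE cassette. A short antisense kanR fragment sits where the retron template would be expected, followed by the Ec86 retron reverse transcriptase and lambda Red Beta recombinase, ending in an rrnB T1 terminator. On induction, the reverse transcriptase generates single-stranded DNA carrying the kanR sequence, and Beta anneals it to its genomic target. The "ON" name suggests that this converts a defective kanR locus to a functional one. The plasmid is used to record light exposure as a heritable, population-level analog memory, read out as the frequency of kanamycin-resistant cells.
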