Addgene plasmid #61448: pFF706
Purpose: Light-inducible SCRIBE_kanR(ON)
Depositing lab: Timothy Lu. Depositing organization: Massachusetts Institute of Technology. Publication: Synthetic biology. Genomically encoded analog memory with precise in vivo DNA writing in living cell populations. Farzadfard F, Lu TK. Science. 2014 Nov 14;346(6211):1256272. doi: 10.1126/science.1256272. PubMed 25395541.
Backbone
  Vector backbone: pZE32
  Backbone manufacturer: Expressys
  Vector type: Synthetic Biology
Growth in bacteria
  Bacterial resistance: Chloramphenicol, 25 μg/mL
  Growth temperature: 37°C
  Growth strain: DH5alpha
  Copy number: High Copy
Gene/Insert
  Gene/Insert name: SCRIBE_kanR(ON)
  Species: E. coli
  Promoter: pDawn
  Cloning method: Restriction Enzyme; 5′ cloning site PacI (not destroyed); 3′ cloning site MluI (not destroyed)
  Sequencing primers: 5′ TAACGCTGATAGTGCTAGTGTAG; 3′ GGGCGGCGGATTTGTCCTAC
Terms and licenses: Academic/Nonprofit Terms; Industry Terms: Not Available to Industry
How to cite: pFF706 was a gift from Timothy Lu (Addgene plasmid # 61448 ; http://n2t.net/addgene:61448 ; RRID:Addgene_61448)
