>Addgene plasmid #61448 | pFF706 | addgene partial sequence | sequence record 101704 | pBRrevBam 5'-GGTGATGTCGGCGATATAGG-3'
GCCGGCCACGATGCGTCCGGCGTAGAGGATCGAGATCTACGCCCGTGATCCTGATCACCGGCTATCCGGA
CGAAAACATCTCGACCCGGGCCGCCGAGGCCGGCGTAAAAGACGTGGTTTTGAAGCCGCTTCTCGACGAA
AACCTGCTCAAGCGTATCCGCCGCGCCATCCAGGACCGGCCTCGGGCATGACCTACGGGGTTCTACGTAA
GGCACCCCCCTTAAGATATCGCTCGAAATTTTCGAACCTCCCGATACCGCGTACCAATGCGTCATCACAA
CGGAGTCTAGAAAAGAGGAGAAATACTAGATGAGCACAAAAAAGAAA
[261 nt withheld, positions 328-588]
ATGCAGCCGTCACTTAGAAGTGAGTATGAGTACCCTGTTTTTTCTCATGTTCAGGCAGGGATGTTCTCAC
CTGAGCTTAGAACCTTTACCAAAGGTGATGCGGAGAGATGGGTAAGCACAACCAAAAAAGCCAGTGATTC
TGCATTCTGGCTTGAGGTTGAAGGTAATTCCATGACCGCACC
