>Addgene plasmid #61448 | pFF706 | addgene partial sequence | sequence record 103415 | pDuskTillDawn-R1 5'-catgatgaggatcggaaagg-3'
GCTCGATGCCGTCAAGGCCCGGCATGCGCACGTCGGAGACGACGCAGCCGAAGGAGAGACCCGGCAGGGC
GTCGAGAAAGGCTTGCGCGTCGTCAAACAGCGTGACGCCGAAGCCGGCAGAATCCAGCAGGAAATTCAGC
GAATCCCGCATCGCCGCGTCGTCGTCGATGACGTAGATATGTCCCTTGGTCGTCATGCTAGACCTCCTAT
CATCTCGTCGGCTGCCGGGAGGGTGAAGCGGAAGGTCGCCCCGCCCGATGCGTTGCTCTCGGCCCACATG
CGCCCGCCGTGAGCTTCGATGATCGAGCGGCTGATGGACAGTCCCACGCCCATGCCGGTGTCCTTGGTGG
TGAAGAAAGTCTGAAACAGGTTCGGAATGACGTCGTCCTGGAAACCGCTGCCGGTGTCGGACACTTCGAC
CTCGATCATGTCGTCGGCGGCGGGGGTGTTGGTGACGACGAGCTCGCGTCGCTGCGACTGAGCCATCGCT
TCCAGCGCGTTGCGGAACAGGTTGACCAGGACCTGCTGGATCTGCACCCGGTCGGCGAGAACGAGATCGG
CGCCCGGATCGAGACTGAAGCGGAGCTGCACGTTCTGCTCGCGCGCGCCGGCAAGCCCGAGCGCGCCGGC
CTCCTCGATCAGCTTGGAGAGACTCTCGACCCGCTTCTCCGATTCGCCGCGGGCAACGAAGTCGCGCAGG
CGCCGGATGATCTGGCCGGCGCGCAGCGCCTGCTCGGCGGCGCGGTCCAGGGCGCTTTCGACCTTCGGTG
TGTTCGGATCACTGCTGCCGGCAAGCAGCCGCCGCGAGCCCTTCATGTAGTTGCTGATCGCCGCCAGCGG
CTGGTTGAGCTCGTGCGCGAGCGCGGAC
